Addgene plasmid #111763: VinTS-tCRMod-GGSGGS5
Purpose: Expresses vinculin tension sensor comprised of Clover-(GGSGGS)5-mRuby2 module
Depositing lab: Brenton Hoffman. Depositing organization: Duke University. Publication: Tunable molecular tension sensors reveal extension-based control of vinculin loading. LaCroix AS, Lynch AD, Berginski ME, Hoffman BD. eLife. 2018 Jul 19;7. pii: 33927. doi: 10.7554/eLife.33927. PubMed 30024378.
Backbone
  Vector backbone: pcDNA3.1(+)
  Backbone manufacturer: Invitrogen
  Backbone size w/o insert (bp): 5399
  Total vector size (bp): 10094
  Vector type: Mammalian Expression
Growth in bacteria
  Bacterial resistance: Ampicillin, 100 μg/mL
  Growth temperature: 30°C
  Growth strain: NEB Stable
  Copy number: High Copy
Gene/Insert
  Gene/Insert name: Clover-mRuby2-based vinculin tension sensor with (GGSGGS)5 extensible domain (alt name: VinTS-tCRMod-GGSGGS5)
  Species: G. gallus (chicken), Synthetic
  Insert size (bp): 4695
  Mutation: Residues 1-228 of Clover, residues 1-3 deleted from mRuby2
  Promoter: CMV
  Cloning method: Gibson Cloning
  Sequencing primers: 5′ T7; 3′ BGH Reverse
Terms and licenses: Academic/Nonprofit Terms; Industry Terms: Not Available to Industry
Depositor comments: Partially based on Addgene Plasmids #26019, #49089, and #21769
How to cite: VinTS-tCRMod-GGSGGS5 was a gift from Brenton Hoffman (Addgene plasmid # 111763 ; http://n2t.net/addgene:111763 ; RRID:Addgene_111763)
