[The description below was written by a language model from this plasmid's Addgene catalogue record and pLannotate feature annotations shown in this document.]
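Description:
VinTS-tCRMod-GGSGGS5 is a mammalian expression plasmid of about 10.1 kb built on the pcDNA3.1(+) backbone. It encodes a genetically encoded molecular tension sensor based on chicken (Gallus gallus) vinculin. It is propagated in E. coli through a high-copy ColE1/pUC-type origin with ampicillin selection from the β-lactamase gene, and it also carries an f1 phage origin. For mammalian cells, the backbone provides an SV40 promoter-driven neomycin phosphotransferase cassette with an SV40 polyadenylation signal, which allows selection of stable transfectants. Short hits to an HIV-1 LTR, ble, lacI and lac promoter elements appear to be residual backbone sequence or annotation artefacts rather than functional parts.

The payload is a single 4,695 bp open reading frame transcribed from the CMV immediate-early enhancer and promoter and terminated by the bGH polyadenylation signal. A T7 promoter sits just upstream. The automated annotation labels the whole reading frame as vinculin. According to the catalogue entry, however, it is a fusion containing a synthetic FRET module made of Clover (residues 1-228), an extensible (GGSGGS)5 flexible linker, and mRuby2 lacking its first three residues. The record does not state where the module is placed within vinculin. In this kind of sensor, mechanical load on the protein stretches the linker, separates the donor and acceptor fluorophores, and lowers FRET efficiency, so tension can be read out optically in living cells. The linker length places this construct within a series of tunable sensors used to study vinculin loading at adhesions. The depositor's sequence and the repository's sequencing result carry identical annotations and differ by only 3 nt in length, within the region of the bacterial origin.
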