Features (pLannotate 1.2.2; 20 found; start..end, strand, type, name):
     28..80      -  misc_feature   bom (fragment): basis of mobility region from pBR322
    235..614     +  enhancer       CMV enhancer: human cytomegalovirus immediate early enhancer
    615..818     +  promoter       CMV promoter: human cytomegalovirus (CMV) immediate early promoter
    814..847     +  LTR            5' LTR (truncated) (fragment): truncated 5' long terminal repeat (LTR) from HIV-1
    863..881     +  promoter       T7 promoter: promoter for bacteriophage T7 RNA polymerase
    920..5614    +  CDS            VCL: VINC_CHICK - Also known as VINC1. Experimental evidence at protein level: Swiss-Prot protein existence level 1. Actin filament (F-actin)-binding protein involved in cell- matrix adhesion and cell-cell adhesion. Regulates cell-surface E- cadherin expression and potentiates mechanosensing by the E-cadherin complex. May also play important roles in cell morphology and locomotion. From Gallus gallus (Chicken).
   5694..5918    +  polyA_signal   bGH poly(A) signal: bovine growth hormone polyadenylation signal
   5922..5943    +  promoter       SV40 promoter (fragment): SV40 enhancer and early promoter
   5964..6392    +  rep_origin     f1 ori (sequence partly withheld): f1 bacteriophage origin of replication; arrow indicates direction of (+) strand synthesis
   6406..6735    +  promoter       SV40 promoter: SV40 enhancer and early promoter
   6802..7593    +  CDS            neo: KKA2_KLEPN - Also known as kan, nptII. Experimental evidence at protein level: Swiss-Prot protein existence level 1. Resistance to kanamycin, neomycin, paromomycin, ribostamycin, butirosin and gentamicin B. From Klebsiella pneumoniae.
   7617..7775    +  CDS            ble (fragment): BLE_KLEPN - Experimental evidence at protein level: Swiss-Prot protein existence level 1. Binding protein with a strong affinity to the bleomycin family of antibiotics. Binds to CL990; an antimitotic-antibiotic compound. From Klebsiella pneumoniae.
   7770..7891    +  polyA_signal   SV40 poly(A) signal: SV40 polyadenylation signal
   7964..7980    -  protein_bind   lac operator: The lac repressor binds to the lac operator to inhibit transcription in E. coli. This inhibition can be relieved by adding lactose or isopropyl-β-D-thiogalactopyranoside (IPTG). lac repressor encoded by lacI
   7988..8018    -  promoter       lac promoter: promoter for the E. coli lac operon
   8033..8054    -  protein_bind   CAP binding site: CAP binding activates transcription in the presence of cAMP. E. coli catabolite activator protein
   8067..8159    -  CDS            lacI (fragment): lac repressor; lacI; The lac repressor binds to the lac operator to inhibit transcription in E. coli. This inhibition can be relieved by adding lactose or isopropyl-β-D-thiogalactopyranoside (IPTG).
   8342..8927    -  rep_origin     ori: high-copy-number ColE1/pMB1/pBR322/pUC origin of replication
   9098..9958    -  CDS            AmpR: β-lactamase; bla; confers resistance to ampicillin, carbenicillin, and related antibiotics
   9959..10063   -  promoter       AmpR promoter: bla
>Addgene plasmid #111763 | VinTS-tCRMod-GGSGGS5 | depositor full sequence | sequence record 209936 | VinTS-tCRMod-GGSGGS5 sequence 10094 bps
GACGGATCGGGAGATCTCCCGATCCCCTATGGTGCACTCTCAGTACAATCTGCTCTGATGCCGCATAGTT
AAGCCAGTATCTGCTCCCTGCTTGTGTGTTGGAGGTCGCTGAGTAGTGCGCGAGCAAAATTTAAGCTACA
ACAAGGCAAGGCTTGACCGACAATTGCATGAAGAATCTGCTTAGGGTTAGGCGTTTTGCGCTGCTTCGCG
ATGTACGGGCCAGATATACGCGTTGACATTGATTATTGACTAGTTATTAATAGTAATCAATTACGGGGTC
ATTAGTTCATAGCCCATATATGGAGTTCCGCGTTACATAACTTACGGTAAATGGCCCGCCTGGCTGACCG
CCCAACGACCCCCGCCCATTGACGTCAATAATGACGTATGTTCCCATAGTAACGCCAATAGGGACTTTCC
ATTGACGTCAATGGGTGGAGTATTTACGGTAAACTGCCCACTTGGCAGTACATCAAGTGTATCATATGCC
AAGTACGCCCCCTATTGACGTCAATGACGGTAAATGGCCCGCCTGGCATTATGCCCAGTACATGACCTTA
TGGGACTTTCCTACTTGGCAGTACATCTACGTATTAGTCATCGCTATTACCATGGTGATGCGGTTTTGGC
AGTACATCAATGGGCGTGGATAGCGGTTTGACTCACGGGGATTTCCAAGTCTCCACCCCATTGACGTCAA
TGGGAGTTTGTTTTGGCACCAAAATCAACGGGACTTTCCAAAATGTCGTAACAACTCCGCCCCATTGACG
CAAATGGGCGGTAGGCGTGTACGGTGGGAGGTCTATATAAGCAGAGCTCTCTGGCTAACTAGAGAACCCA
CTGCTTACTGGCTTATCGAAATTAATACGACTCACTATAGGGAGACCCAAGCTGGCTAGCGTTTAAACTT
AAGCTTGCCATGCCCGTCTTCCACACGCGCACCATCGAGAGCATCTTGGAGCCCGTGGCTCAGCAGATCT
CCCACCTGGTCATCATGCACGAGGAGGGGGAGGTAGACGGCAAGGCCATCCCGGACCTCACCGCCCCCGT
GTCGGCCGTGCAGGCCGCTGTCAGCAACCTGGTGCGGGTTGGAAAAGAAACTGTGCAGACAACAGAAGAC
CAGATCTTGAAAAGGGATATGCCACCAGCATTCATCAAAGTAGAGAATGCCTGCACCAAGCTCGTTCGAG
CAGCCCAGATGCTGCAAGCAGATCCTTATTCAGTACCAGCTCGTGACTACCTAATTGATGGATCAAGAGG
CATCCTTTCTGGAACATCAGACTTACTTCTGACATTTGATGAAGCGGAGGTCCGTAAAATCATCCGTGTC
TGCAAAGGAATATTGGAATATCTGACTGTGGCAGAAGTAGTAGAGACTATGGAGGATTTGGTGACATATA
CAAAGAATCTAGGGCCAGGAATGACAAAGATGGCGAAAATGATCGATGAGAGACAACAGGAATTAACTCA
TCAGGAACATAGGGTTATGCTGGTGAACTCCATGAATACTGTGAAGGAGCTATTGCCTGTACTTATTTCA
GCTATGAAGATCTTTGTAACCACAAAAAACACTAAAAGCCAGGGAATAGAAGAGGCCTTGAAAAATCGCA
ATTTCACAGTAGAGAAAATGAGTGCTGAGATAAATGAAATAATCCGTGTATTACAACTCACTTCCTGGGA
TGAAGATGCCTGGGCCAGCAAGGACACTGAAGCCATGAAAAGAGCTTTAGCCCTAATAGATTCAAAGATG
AACCAGGCAAAAGGCTGGCTGAGAGATCCAAACGCACCTCCAGGGGATGCTGGTGAGCAAGCAATAAGGC
AGATCCTTGATGAAGCTGGAAAAGCAGGAGAATTGTGTGCAGGCAAAGAACGCAGGGAGATTCTGGGAAC
ATGCAAAACTTTGGGCCAAATGACTGATCAACTTGCTGATCTCCGAGCTAGAGGACAGGGTGCTACACCG
ATGGCAATGCAGAAGGCACAGCAGGTGTCACAAGGCCTGGATTTGCTCACTGCAAAAGTGGAGAATGCAG
CCCGGAAATTGGAGGCCATGACAAACTCTAAGCAGGCTATTGCAAAGAAGATTGATGCTGCTCAGAACTG
GCTTGCGGATCCCAACGGCGGAAGTGAAGGAGAAGAACACATTCGAGGAATTATGTCTGAAGCAAGGAAA
GTTGCAGAATTGTGTGAGGAGCCTAAAGAAAGAGATGATATCCTTCGCTCCTTGGGGGAAATCTCTGCTC
TGACAGCTAAGCTGTCAGATCTGCGACGACATGGGAAAGGCGACTCTCCTGAGGCCCGTGCATTGGCCAA
GCAAATAGCTACATCACTTCAGAACTTACAGTCCAAAACAAACAGAGCTGTAGCAAATACTAGGCCAGTT
AAAGCTGCTGTCCATTTGGAGGGCAAGATTGAGCAAGCCCAGAGGTGGATAGATAATCCTACAGTTGATG
ATCGGGGAGTAGGCCAGGCAGCAATTCGGGGTTTGGTTGCAGAAGGTCGTCGTCTAGCCAATGTCATGAT
GGGACCTTATCGTCAGGACCTGCTTGCCAAATGTGACCGTGTAGACCAGCTGGCTGCTCAGCTTGCTGAC
CTTGCAGCAAGAGGGGAAGGAGAGTCTCCTCAGGCTAGGGCAATTGCTGCTCAGCTTCAGGACTCCCTGA
AGGATCTCAAAGCACGGATGCAAGAAGCAATGACCCAGGAGGTGTCTGATGTTTTCAGTGACACTACAAC
CCCTATTAAGTTGTTAGCAGTAGCAGCCACTGCTCCTTCTGATACTCCCAATAGAGAAGAGGTGTTTGAA
GAAAGAGCAGCAAATTTTGAAAACCATGCTGCTAGACTGGGAGCAACAGCAGAAAAAGCAGCTGCAGTTG
GAACTGCTAATAAAACTACTGTGGAAGGCATTCAGGCAACAGTCAAATCTGCAAGGGAGCTTACACCACA
GGTAGTATCGGCTGCTCGAATCCTCCTGAGAAATCCTGGAAATCAAGCTGCTTATGAGCATTTTGAGACA
ATGAAAAACCAATGGATTGATAATGTAGAAAAGATGACAGGGCTGGTGGATGAGGCCATCGATACCAAGT
CTCTGTTGGATGCATCAGAAGAGGCTATTAAGAAGGATCTTGATAAATGTAAAGTTGCAATGGCCAATAT
GCAACCTCAGATGCTGGTAGCTGGAGCCACCAGCATTGCTAGACGAGCGAACCGCATCCTGCTTGTGGCA
AAACGGGAGGTTGAAAATTCAGAAGACCCTAAATTCAGGGAGGCTGTTAAAGCAGCTTCTGATGAGCTGA
GCAAAACCATATCACCGATGGTAATGGATGCTAAAGCTGTAGCAGGAAATATCTCTGATCCTGGTTTGCA
GAAGAGTTTCTTGGATTCTGGATACAGGATTCTGGGAGCTGTGGCCAAAGTCAGAGAAGCCTTTCAGCCT
CAGGAGCCAGACTTTCCCCCTCCTCCTCCTGACCTAGAGCATCTCCATCTGACTGATGAGCTTGCTCCTC
CAAAACCACCACTTCCAGAAGGTGAGGTTCCCCCACCCAGACCACCACCCCCTGAAGAAAAAGATGAGGT
CGAGATGATGGTGAGCAAGGGCGAGGAGCTGTTCACCGGGGTGGTGCCCATCCTGGTCGAGCTGGACGGC
GACGTAAACGGCCACAAGTTCAGCGTCCGCGGCGAGGGCGAGGGCGATGCCACCAACGGCAAGCTGACCC
TGAAGTTCATCTGCACCACCGGCAAGCTGCCCGTGCCCTGGCCCACCCTCGTGACCACCTTCGGCTACGG
CGTGGCCTGCTTCAGCCGCTACCCCGACCACATGAAGCAGCACGACTTCTTCAAGTCCGCCATGCCCGAA
GGCTACGTCCAGGAGCGCACCATCTCTTTCAAGGACGACGGTACCTACAAGACCCGCGCCGAGGTGAAGT
TCGAGGGCGACACCCTGGTGAACCGCATCGAGCTGAAGGGCATCGACTTCAAGGAGGACGGCAACATCCT
GGGGCACAAGCTGGAGTACAACTTCAACAGCCACAACGTCTATATCACGGCCGACAAGCAGAAGAACGGC
ATCAAGGCTAACTTCAAGATCCGCCACAACGTTGAGGACGGCAGCGTGCAGCTCGCCGACCACTACCAGC
AGAACACCCCCATCGGCGACGGCCCCGTGCTGCTGCCCGACAACCACTACCTGAGCCATCAGTCCGCCCT
GAGCAAAGACCCCAACGAGAAGCGCGATCACATGGTCCTGCTGGAGTTCGTGACCGCCGCCGGGGGTGGA
TCCGGTGGATCAGGTGGATCCGGTGGTAGTGGTGGATCCGGAGGTTCTGGTGGATCCGGTGGTTCAGGTG
GATCCGGAGGTAGCAAGGGCGAAGAGCTGATCAAGGAAAATATGCGTATGAAGGTGGTCATGGAAGGTTC
GGTCAACGGCCACCAATTCAAATGCACAGGTGAAGGAGAAGGCAATCCGTACATGGGAACTCAAACCATG
AGGATCAAAGTCATCGAGGGAGGACCCCTGCCATTTGCCTTTGACATTCTTGCCACGTCGTTCATGTATG
GCAGCCGTACTTTTATCAAGTACCCGAAAGGCATTCCTGATTTCTTTAAACAGTCCTTTCCTGAGGGTTT
TACTTGGGAAAGAGTTACGAGATACGAAGATGGTGGAGTCGTCACCGTCATGCAGGACACCAGCCTTGAG
GATGGCTGTCTCGTTTACCACGTCCAAGTCAGAGGGGTAAACTTTCCCTCCAATGGTCCCGTGATGCAGA
AGAAGACCAAGGGTTGGGAGCCTAATACAGAGATGATGTATCCAGCAGATGGTGGTCTGAGGGGATACAC
TCATATGGCACTGAAAGTTGATGGTGGTGGCCATCTGTCTTGCTCTTTCGTAACAACTTACAGGTCAAAA
AAGACCGTCGGGAACATCAAGATGCCCGGTATCCATGCCGTTGATCACCGCCTGGAAAGGTTAGAGGAAA
GTGACAATGAAATGTTCGTAGTACAACGCGAACACGCAGTTGCCAAGTTCGCCGGGCTTGGTGGTGGGAT
GGACGAGCTGTACAAGGCGGCCGCGGAGTTCCCAGAGCAGAAAGCAGGAGAAGCTATTAATCAGCCCATG
ATGATGGCTGCTAGGCAGTTGCATGACGAGGCTCGGAAATGGTCTAGCAAGGGTAACGACATCATTGCTG
CTGCTAAACGAATGGCGCTGCTCATGGCTGAGATGTCACGCCTGGTGCGAGGAGGCAGCGGAAACAAGCG
TGCCCTCATCCAGTGTGCAAAAGATATTGCTAAGGCATCGGATGAAGTCACTCGATTGGCCAAAGAGGTG
GCCAAGCAATGTACTGATAAACGCATTAGAACAAACCTCTTACAGGTCTGTGAGCGAATCCCAACCATCA
GCACGCAGCTCAAAATTCTTTCCACAGTGAAAGCTACCATGCTGGGCAGGACTAACATCAGCGATGAAGA
ATCAGAACAGGCAACTGAGATGTTGGTTCATAACGCCCAGAACCTCATGCAGTCTGTGAAGGAAACTGTG
AGAGAAGCTGAAGCAGCATCCATTAAGATAAGAACAGATGCCGGATTCACTCTGCGCTGGGTCAGAAAGA
CCCCATGGTATCAGTAAGAATTCTGCAGATATCCAGCACAGTGGCGGCCGCTCGAGTCTAGAGGGCCCGT
TTAAACCCGCTGATCAGCCTCGACTGTGCCTTCTAGTTGCCAGCCATCTGTTGTTTGCCCCTCCCCCGTG
CCTTCCTTGACCCTGGAAGGTGCCACTCCCACTGTCCTTTCCTAATAAAATGAGGAAATTGCATCGCATT
GTCTGAGTAGGTGTCATTCTATTCTGGGGGGTGGGGTGGGGCAGGACAGCAAGGGGGAGGATTGGGAAGA
CAATAGCAGGCATGCTGGGGATGCGGTGGGCTCTATGGCTTCTGAGGCGGAAAGAACCAGCTGGGGCTCT
AGGGGGTATCCCC
[124 nt withheld, positions 5964-6087]
C
[91 nt withheld, positions 6089-6179]
A
[49 nt withheld, positions 6181-6229]
CCTTTGACGTTGGAGTCCACGTTCTTT
[37 nt withheld, positions 6257-6293]
ACCCTATCTCGGTCTATTCTTTTGATTTATAAGGGATTTTGCCGATTTCGGCCTATTGGTTAAAAAATGA
GCTGATTTAACAAAAATTTAACGCGAATTAATTCTGTGGAATGTGTGTCAGTTAGGGTGTGGAAAGTCCC
CAGGCTCCCCAGCAGGCAGAAGTATGCAAAGCATGCATCTCAATTAGTCAGCAACCAGGTGTGGAAAGTC
CCCAGGCTCCCCAGCAGGCAGAAGTATGCAAAGCATGCATCTCAATTAGTCAGCAACCATAGTCCCGCCC
CTAACTCCGCCCATCCCGCCCCTAACTCCGCCCAGTTCCGCCCATTCTCCGCCCCATGGCTGACTAATTT
TTTTTATTTATGCAGAGGCCGAGGCCGCCTCTGCCTCTGAGCTATTCCAGAAGTAGTGAGGAGGCTTTTT
TGGAGGCCTAGGCTTTTGCAAAAAGCTCCCGGGAGCTTGTATATCCATTTTCGGATCTGATCAAGAGACA
GGATGAGGATCGTTTCGCATGATTGAACAAGATGGATTGCACGCAGGTTCTCCGGCCGCTTGGGTGGAGA
GGCTATTCGGCTATGACTGGGCACAACAGACAATCGGCTGCTCTGATGCCGCCGTGTTCCGGCTGTCAGC
GCAGGGGCGCCCGGTTCTTTTTGTCAAGACCGACCTGTCCGGTGCCCTGAATGAACTGCAGGACGAGGCA
GCGCGGCTATCGTGGCTGGCCACGACGGGCGTTCCTTGCGCAGCTGTGCTCGACGTTGTCACTGAAGCGG
GAAGGGACTGGCTGCTATTGGGCGAAGTGCCGGGGCAGGATCTCCTGTCATCTCACCTTGCTCCTGCCGA
GAAAGTATCCATCATGGCTGATGCAATGCGGCGGCTGCATACGCTTGATCCGGCTACCTGCCCATTCGAC
CACCAAGCGAAACATCGCATCGAGCGAGCACGTACTCGGATGGAAGCCGGTCTTGTCGATCAGGATGATC
TGGACGAAGAGCATCAGGGGCTCGCGCCAGCCGAACTGTTCGCCAGGCTCAAGGCGCGCATGCCCGACGG
CGAGGATCTCGTCGTGACCCATGGCGATGCCTGCTTGCCGAATATCATGGTGGAAAATGGCCGCTTTTCT
GGATTCATCGACTGTGGCCGGCTGGGTGTGGCGGACCGCTATCAGGACATAGCGTTGGCTACCCGTGATA
TTGCTGAAGAGCTTGGCGGCGAATGGGCTGACCGCTTCCTCGTGCTTTACGGTATCGCCGCTCCCGATTC
GCAGCGCATCGCCTTCTATCGCCTTCTTGACGAGTTCTTCTGAGCGGGACTCTGGGGTTCGAAATGACCG
ACCAAGCGACGCCCAACCTGCCATCACGAGATTTCGATTCCACCGCCGCCTTCTATGAAAGGTTGGGCTT
CGGAATCGTTTTCCGGGACGCCGGCTGGATGATCCTCCAGCGCGGGGATCTCATGCTGGAGTTCTTCGCC
CACCCCAACTTGTTTATTGCAGCTTATAATGGTTACAAATAAAGCAATAGCATCACAAATTTCACAAATA
AAGCATTTTTTTCACTGCATTCTAGTTGTGGTTTGTCCAAACTCATCAATGTATCTTATCATGTCTGTAT
ACCGTCGACCTCTAGCTAGAGCTTGGCGTAATCATGGTCATAGCTGTTTCCTGTGTGAAATTGTTATCCG
CTCACAATTCCACACAACATACGAGCCGGAAGCATAAAGTGTAAAGCCTGGGGTGCCTAATGAGTGAGCT
AACTCACATTAATTGCGTTGCGCTCACTGCCCGCTTTCCAGTCGGGAAACCTGTCGTGCCAGCTGCATTA
ATGAATCGGCCAACGCGCGGGGAGAGGCGGTTTGCGTATTGGGCGCTCTTCCGCTTCCTCGCTCACTGAC
TCGCTGCGCTCGGTCGTTCGGCTGCGGCGAGCGGTATCAGCTCACTCAAAGGCGGTAATACGGTTATCCA
CAGAATCAGGGGATAACGCAGGAAAGAACATGTGAGCAAAAGGCCAGCAAAAGGCCAGGAACCGTAAAAA
GGCCGCGTTGCTGGCGTTTTTCCATAGGCTCCGCCCCCCTGACGAGCATCACAAAAATCGACGCTCAAGT
CAGAGGTGGCGAAACCCGACAGGACTATAAAGATACCAGGCGTTTCCCCCTGGAAGCTCCCTCGTGCGCT
CTCCTGTTCCGACCCTGCCGCTTACCGGATACCTGTCCGCCTTTCTCCCTTCGGGAAGCGTGGCGCTTTC
TCATAGCTCACGCTGTAGGTATCTCAGTTCGGTGTAGGTCGTTCGCTCCAAGCTGGGCTGTGTGCACGAA
CCCCCCGTTCAGCCCGACCGCTGCGCCTTATCCGGTAACTATCGTCTTGAGTCCAACCCGGTAAGACACG
ACTTATCGCCACTGGCAGCAGCCACTGGTAACAGGATTAGCAGAGCGAGGTATGTAGGCGGTGCTACAGA
GTTCTTGAAGTGGTGGCCTAACTACGGCTACACTAGAAGAACAGTATTTGGTATCTGCGCTCTGCTGAAG
CCAGTTACCTTCGGAAAAAGAGTTGGTAGCTCTTGATCCGGCAAACAAACCACCGCTGGTAGCGGTTTTT
TTGTTTGCAAGCAGCAGATTACGCGCAGAAAAAAAGGATCTCAAGAAGATCCTTTGATCTTTTCTACGGG
GTCTGACGCTCAGTGGAACGAAAACTCACGTTAAGGGATTTTGGTCATGAGATTATCAAAAAGGATCTTC
ACCTAGATCCTTTTAAATTAAAAATGAAGTTTTAAATCAATCTAAAGTATATATGAGTAAACTTGGTCTG
ACAGTTACCAATGCTTAATCAGTGAGGCACCTATCTCAGCGATCTGTCTATTTCGTTCATCCATAGTTGC
CTGACTCCCCGTCGTGTAGATAACTACGATACGGGAGGGCTTACCATCTGGCCCCAGTGCTGCAATGATA
CCGCGAGACCCACGCTCACCGGCTCCAGATTTATCAGCAATAAACCAGCCAGCCGGAAGGGCCGAGCGCA
GAAGTGGTCCTGCAACTTTATCCGCCTCCATCCAGTCTATTAATTGTTGCCGGGAAGCTAGAGTAAGTAG
TTCGCCAGTTAATAGTTTGCGCAACGTTGTTGCCATTGCTACAGGCATCGTGGTGTCACGCTCGTCGTTT
GGTATGGCTTCATTCAGCTCCGGTTCCCAACGATCAAGGCGAGTTACATGATCCCCCATGTTGTGCAAAA
AAGCGGTTAGCTCCTTCGGTCCTCCGATCGTTGTCAGAAGTAAGTTGGCCGCAGTGTTATCACTCATGGT
TATGGCAGCACTGCATAATTCTCTTACTGTCATGCCATCCGTAAGATGCTTTTCTGTGACTGGTGAGTAC
TCAACCAAGTCATTCTGAGAATAGTGTATGCGGCGACCGAGTTGCTCTTGCCCGGCGTCAATACGGGATA
ATACCGCGCCACATAGCAGAACTTTAAAAGTGCTCATCATTGGAAAACGTTCTTCGGGGCGAAAACTCTC
AAGGATCTTACCGCTGTTGAGATCCAGTTCGATGTAACCCACTCGTGCACCCAACTGATCTTCAGCATCT
TTTACTTTCACCAGCGTTTCTGGGTGAGCAAAAACAGGAAGGCAAAATGCCGCAAAAAAGGGAATAAGGG
CGACACGGAAATGTTGAATACTCATACTCTTCCTTTTTCAATATTATTGAAGCATTTATCAGGGTTATTG
TCTCATGAGCGGATACATATTTGAATGTATTTAGAAAAATAAACAAATAGGGGTTCCGCGCACATTTCCC
CGAAAAGTGCCACCTGACGTC
