Features (pLannotate 1.2.2; 20 found; start..end, strand, type, name):
     28..80      -  misc_feature   bom (fragment): basis of mobility region from pBR322
    235..614     +  enhancer       CMV enhancer: human cytomegalovirus immediate early enhancer
    615..818     +  promoter       CMV promoter: human cytomegalovirus (CMV) immediate early promoter
    814..847     +  LTR            5' LTR (truncated) (fragment): truncated 5' long terminal repeat (LTR) from HIV-1
    863..881     +  promoter       T7 promoter: promoter for bacteriophage T7 RNA polymerase
    920..5614    +  CDS            VCL: VINC_CHICK - Also known as VINC1. Experimental evidence at protein level: Swiss-Prot protein existence level 1. Actin filament (F-actin)-binding protein involved in cell- matrix adhesion and cell-cell adhesion. Regulates cell-surface E- cadherin expression and potentiates mechanosensing by the E-cadherin complex. May also play important roles in cell morphology and locomotion. From Gallus gallus (Chicken).
   5694..5918    +  polyA_signal   bGH poly(A) signal: bovine growth hormone polyadenylation signal
   5922..5943    +  promoter       SV40 promoter (fragment): SV40 enhancer and early promoter
   5964..6392    +  rep_origin     f1 ori (sequence partly withheld): f1 bacteriophage origin of replication; arrow indicates direction of (+) strand synthesis
   6406..6735    +  promoter       SV40 promoter: SV40 enhancer and early promoter
   6802..7593    +  CDS            neo: KKA2_KLEPN - Also known as kan, nptII. Experimental evidence at protein level: Swiss-Prot protein existence level 1. Resistance to kanamycin, neomycin, paromomycin, ribostamycin, butirosin and gentamicin B. From Klebsiella pneumoniae.
   7617..7775    +  CDS            ble (fragment): BLE_KLEPN - Experimental evidence at protein level: Swiss-Prot protein existence level 1. Binding protein with a strong affinity to the bleomycin family of antibiotics. Binds to CL990; an antimitotic-antibiotic compound. From Klebsiella pneumoniae.
   7770..7891    +  polyA_signal   SV40 poly(A) signal: SV40 polyadenylation signal
   7964..7980    -  protein_bind   lac operator: The lac repressor binds to the lac operator to inhibit transcription in E. coli. This inhibition can be relieved by adding lactose or isopropyl-β-D-thiogalactopyranoside (IPTG). lac repressor encoded by lacI
   7988..8018    -  promoter       lac promoter: promoter for the E. coli lac operon
   8033..8054    -  protein_bind   CAP binding site: CAP binding activates transcription in the presence of cAMP. E. coli catabolite activator protein
   8067..8159    -  CDS            lacI (fragment): lac repressor; lacI; The lac repressor binds to the lac operator to inhibit transcription in E. coli. This inhibition can be relieved by adding lactose or isopropyl-β-D-thiogalactopyranoside (IPTG).
   8342..8930    -  rep_origin     ori: high-copy-number ColE1/pMB1/pBR322/pUC origin of replication
   9101..9961    -  CDS            AmpR: β-lactamase; bla; confers resistance to ampicillin, carbenicillin, and related antibiotics
   9962..10066   -  promoter       AmpR promoter: bla
>Addgene plasmid #111763 | VinTS-tCRMod-GGSGGS5 | addgene full sequence | sequence record 214717 | Addgene NGS Result
GACGGATCGGGAGATCTCCCGATCCCCTATGGTGCACTCTCAGTACAATCTGCTCTGATGCCGCATAGTT
AAGCCAGTATCTGCTCCCTGCTTGTGTGTTGGAGGTCGCTGAGTAGTGCGCGAGCAAAATTTAAGCTACA
ACAAGGCAAGGCTTGACCGACAATTGCATGAAGAATCTGCTTAGGGTTAGGCGTTTTGCGCTGCTTCGCG
ATGTACGGGCCAGATATACGCGTTGACATTGATTATTGACTAGTTATTAATAGTAATCAATTACGGGGTC
ATTAGTTCATAGCCCATATATGGAGTTCCGCGTTACATAACTTACGGTAAATGGCCCGCCTGGCTGACCG
CCCAACGACCCCCGCCCATTGACGTCAATAATGACGTATGTTCCCATAGTAACGCCAATAGGGACTTTCC
ATTGACGTCAATGGGTGGAGTATTTACGGTAAACTGCCCACTTGGCAGTACATCAAGTGTATCATATGCC
AAGTACGCCCCCTATTGACGTCAATGACGGTAAATGGCCCGCCTGGCATTATGCCCAGTACATGACCTTA
TGGGACTTTCCTACTTGGCAGTACATCTACGTATTAGTCATCGCTATTACCATGGTGATGCGGTTTTGGC
AGTACATCAATGGGCGTGGATAGCGGTTTGACTCACGGGGATTTCCAAGTCTCCACCCCATTGACGTCAA
TGGGAGTTTGTTTTGGCACCAAAATCAACGGGACTTTCCAAAATGTCGTAACAACTCCGCCCCATTGACG
CAAATGGGCGGTAGGCGTGTACGGTGGGAGGTCTATATAAGCAGAGCTCTCTGGCTAACTAGAGAACCCA
CTGCTTACTGGCTTATCGAAATTAATACGACTCACTATAGGGAGACCCAAGCTGGCTAGCGTTTAAACTT
AAGCTTGCCATGCCCGTCTTCCACACGCGCACCATCGAGAGCATCTTGGAGCCCGTGGCTCAGCAGATCT
CCCACCTGGTCATCATGCACGAGGAGGGGGAGGTAGACGGCAAGGCCATCCCGGACCTCACCGCCCCCGT
GTCGGCCGTGCAGGCCGCTGTCAGCAACCTGGTGCGGGTTGGAAAAGAAACTGTGCAGACAACAGAAGAC
CAGATCTTGAAAAGGGATATGCCACCAGCATTCATCAAAGTAGAGAATGCCTGCACCAAGCTCGTTCGAG
CAGCCCAGATGCTGCAAGCAGATCCTTATTCAGTACCAGCTCGTGACTACCTAATTGATGGATCAAGAGG
CATCCTTTCTGGAACATCAGACTTACTTCTGACATTTGATGAAGCGGAGGTCCGTAAAATCATCCGTGTC
TGCAAAGGAATATTGGAATATCTGACTGTGGCAGAAGTAGTAGAGACTATGGAGGATTTGGTGACATATA
CAAAGAATCTAGGGCCAGGAATGACAAAGATGGCGAAAATGATCGATGAGAGACAACAGGAATTAACTCA
TCAGGAACATAGGGTTATGCTGGTGAACTCCATGAATACTGTGAAGGAGCTATTGCCTGTACTTATTTCA
GCTATGAAGATCTTTGTAACCACAAAAAACACTAAAAGCCAGGGAATAGAAGAGGCCTTGAAAAATCGCA
ATTTCACAGTAGAGAAAATGAGTGCTGAGATAAATGAAATAATCCGTGTATTACAACTCACTTCCTGGGA
TGAAGATGCCTGGGCCAGCAAGGACACTGAAGCCATGAAAAGAGCTTTAGCCCTAATAGATTCAAAGATG
AACCAGGCAAAAGGCTGGCTGAGAGATCCAAACGCACCTCCAGGGGATGCTGGTGAGCAAGCAATAAGGC
AGATCCTTGATGAAGCTGGAAAAGCAGGAGAATTGTGTGCAGGCAAAGAACGCAGGGAGATTCTGGGAAC
ATGCAAAACTTTGGGCCAAATGACTGATCAACTTGCTGATCTCCGAGCTAGAGGACAGGGTGCTACACCG
ATGGCAATGCAGAAGGCACAGCAGGTGTCACAAGGCCTGGATTTGCTCACTGCAAAAGTGGAGAATGCAG
CCCGGAAATTGGAGGCCATGACAAACTCTAAGCAGGCTATTGCAAAGAAGATTGATGCTGCTCAGAACTG
GCTTGCGGATCCCAACGGCGGAAGTGAAGGAGAAGAACACATTCGAGGAATTATGTCTGAAGCAAGGAAA
GTTGCAGAATTGTGTGAGGAGCCTAAAGAAAGAGATGATATCCTTCGCTCCTTGGGGGAAATCTCTGCTC
TGACAGCTAAGCTGTCAGATCTGCGACGACATGGGAAAGGCGACTCTCCTGAGGCCCGTGCATTGGCCAA
GCAAATAGCTACATCACTTCAGAACTTACAGTCCAAAACAAACAGAGCTGTAGCAAATACTAGGCCAGTT
AAAGCTGCTGTCCATTTGGAGGGCAAGATTGAGCAAGCCCAGAGGTGGATAGATAATCCTACAGTTGATG
ATCGGGGAGTAGGCCAGGCAGCAATTCGGGGTTTGGTTGCAGAAGGTCGTCGTCTAGCCAATGTCATGAT
GGGACCTTATCGTCAGGACCTGCTTGCCAAATGTGACCGTGTAGACCAGCTGGCTGCTCAGCTTGCTGAC
CTTGCAGCAAGAGGGGAAGGAGAGTCTCCTCAGGCTAGGGCAATTGCTGCTCAGCTTCAGGACTCCCTGA
AGGATCTCAAAGCACGGATGCAAGAAGCAATGACCCAGGAGGTGTCTGATGTTTTCAGTGACACTACAAC
CCCTATTAAGTTGTTAGCAGTAGCAGCCACTGCTCCTTCTGATACTCCCAATAGAGAAGAGGTGTTTGAA
GAAAGAGCAGCAAATTTTGAAAACCATGCTGCTAGACTGGGAGCAACAGCAGAAAAAGCAGCTGCAGTTG
GAACTGCTAATAAAACTACTGTGGAAGGCATTCAGGCAACAGTCAAATCTGCAAGGGAGCTTACACCACA
GGTAGTATCGGCTGCTCGAATCCTCCTGAGAAATCCTGGAAATCAAGCTGCTTATGAGCATTTTGAGACA
ATGAAAAACCAATGGATTGATAATGTAGAAAAGATGACAGGGCTGGTGGATGAGGCCATCGATACCAAGT
CTCTGTTGGATGCATCAGAAGAGGCTATTAAGAAGGATCTTGATAAATGTAAAGTTGCAATGGCCAATAT
GCAACCTCAGATGCTGGTAGCTGGAGCCACCAGCATTGCTAGACGAGCGAACCGCATCCTGCTTGTGGCA
AAACGGGAGGTTGAAAATTCAGAAGACCCTAAATTCAGGGAGGCTGTTAAAGCAGCTTCTGATGAGCTGA
GCAAAACCATATCACCGATGGTAATGGATGCTAAAGCTGTAGCAGGAAATATCTCTGATCCTGGTTTGCA
GAAGAGTTTCTTGGATTCTGGATACAGGATTCTGGGAGCTGTGGCCAAAGTCAGAGAAGCCTTTCAGCCT
CAGGAGCCAGACTTTCCCCCTCCTCCTCCTGACCTAGAGCATCTCCATCTGACTGATGAGCTTGCTCCTC
CAAAACCACCACTTCCAGAAGGTGAGGTTCCCCCACCCAGACCACCACCCCCTGAAGAAAAAGATGAGGT
CGAGATGATGGTGAGCAAGGGCGAGGAGCTGTTCACCGGGGTGGTGCCCATCCTGGTCGAGCTGGACGGC
GACGTAAACGGCCACAAGTTCAGCGTCCGCGGCGAGGGCGAGGGCGATGCCACCAACGGCAAGCTGACCC
TGAAGTTCATCTGCACCACCGGCAAGCTGCCCGTGCCCTGGCCCACCCTCGTGACCACCTTCGGCTACGG
CGTGGCCTGCTTCAGCCGCTACCCCGACCACATGAAGCAGCACGACTTCTTCAAGTCCGCCATGCCCGAA
GGCTACGTCCAGGAGCGCACCATCTCTTTCAAGGACGACGGTACCTACAAGACCCGCGCCGAGGTGAAGT
TCGAGGGCGACACCCTGGTGAACCGCATCGAGCTGAAGGGCATCGACTTCAAGGAGGACGGCAACATCCT
GGGGCACAAGCTGGAGTACAACTTCAACAGCCACAACGTCTATATCACGGCCGACAAGCAGAAGAACGGC
ATCAAGGCTAACTTCAAGATCCGCCACAACGTTGAGGACGGCAGCGTGCAGCTCGCCGACCACTACCAGC
AGAACACCCCCATCGGCGACGGCCCCGTGCTGCTGCCCGACAACCACTACCTGAGCCATCAGTCCGCCCT
GAGCAAAGACCCCAACGAGAAGCGCGATCACATGGTCCTGCTGGAGTTCGTGACCGCCGCCGGGGGTGGA
TCCGGTGGATCAGGTGGATCCGGTGGTAGTGGTGGATCCGGAGGTTCTGGTGGATCCGGTGGTTCAGGTG
GATCCGGAGGTAGCAAGGGCGAAGAGCTGATCAAGGAAAATATGCGTATGAAGGTGGTCATGGAAGGTTC
GGTCAACGGCCACCAATTCAAATGCACAGGTGAAGGAGAAGGCAATCCGTACATGGGAACTCAAACCATG
AGGATCAAAGTCATCGAGGGAGGACCCCTGCCATTTGCCTTTGACATTCTTGCCACGTCGTTCATGTATG
GCAGCCGTACTTTTATCAAGTACCCGAAAGGCATTCCTGATTTCTTTAAACAGTCCTTTCCTGAGGGTTT
TACTTGGGAAAGAGTTACGAGATACGAAGATGGTGGAGTCGTCACCGTCATGCAGGACACCAGCCTTGAG
GATGGCTGTCTCGTTTACCACGTCCAAGTCAGAGGGGTAAACTTTCCCTCCAATGGTCCCGTGATGCAGA
AGAAGACCAAGGGTTGGGAGCCTAATACAGAGATGATGTATCCAGCAGATGGTGGTCTGAGGGGATACAC
TCATATGGCACTGAAAGTTGATGGTGGTGGCCATCTGTCTTGCTCTTTCGTAACAACTTACAGGTCAAAA
AAGACCGTCGGGAACATCAAGATGCCCGGTATCCATGCCGTTGATCACCGCCTGGAAAGGTTAGAGGAAA
GTGACAATGAAATGTTCGTAGTACAACGCGAACACGCAGTTGCCAAGTTCGCCGGGCTTGGTGGTGGGAT
GGACGAGCTGTACAAGGCGGCCGCGGAGTTCCCAGAGCAGAAAGCAGGAGAAGCTATTAATCAGCCCATG
ATGATGGCTGCTAGGCAGTTGCATGACGAGGCTCGGAAATGGTCTAGCAAGGGTAACGACATCATTGCTG
CTGCTAAACGAATGGCGCTGCTCATGGCTGAGATGTCACGCCTGGTGCGAGGAGGCAGCGGAAACAAGCG
TGCCCTCATCCAGTGTGCAAAAGATATTGCTAAGGCATCGGATGAAGTCACTCGATTGGCCAAAGAGGTG
GCCAAGCAATGTACTGATAAACGCATTAGAACAAACCTCTTACAGGTCTGTGAGCGAATCCCAACCATCA
GCACGCAGCTCAAAATTCTTTCCACAGTGAAAGCTACCATGCTGGGCAGGACTAACATCAGCGATGAAGA
ATCAGAACAGGCAACTGAGATGTTGGTTCATAACGCCCAGAACCTCATGCAGTCTGTGAAGGAAACTGTG
AGAGAAGCTGAAGCAGCATCCATTAAGATAAGAACAGATGCCGGATTCACTCTGCGCTGGGTCAGAAAGA
CCCCATGGTATCAGTAAGAATTCTGCAGATATCCAGCACAGTGGCGGCCGCTCGAGTCTAGAGGGCCCGT
TTAAACCCGCTGATCAGCCTCGACTGTGCCTTCTAGTTGCCAGCCATCTGTTGTTTGCCCCTCCCCCGTG
CCTTCCTTGACCCTGGAAGGTGCCACTCCCACTGTCCTTTCCTAATAAAATGAGGAAATTGCATCGCATT
GTCTGAGTAGGTGTCATTCTATTCTGGGGGGTGGGGTGGGGCAGGACAGCAAGGGGGAGGATTGGGAAGA
CAATAGCAGGCATGCTGGGGATGCGGTGGGCTCTATGGCTTCTGAGGCGGAAAGAACCAGCTGGGGCTCT
AGGGGGTATCCCC
[124 nt withheld, positions 5964-6087]
C
[91 nt withheld, positions 6089-6179]
A
[49 nt withheld, positions 6181-6229]
CCTTTGACGTTGGAGTCCACGTTCTTT
[37 nt withheld, positions 6257-6293]
ACCCTATCTCGGTCTATTCTTTTGATTTATAAGGGATTTTGCCGATTTCGGCCTATTGGTTAAAAAATGA
GCTGATTTAACAAAAATTTAACGCGAATTAATTCTGTGGAATGTGTGTCAGTTAGGGTGTGGAAAGTCCC
CAGGCTCCCCAGCAGGCAGAAGTATGCAAAGCATGCATCTCAATTAGTCAGCAACCAGGTGTGGAAAGTC
CCCAGGCTCCCCAGCAGGCAGAAGTATGCAAAGCATGCATCTCAATTAGTCAGCAACCATAGTCCCGCCC
CTAACTCCGCCCATCCCGCCCCTAACTCCGCCCAGTTCCGCCCATTCTCCGCCCCATGGCTGACTAATTT
TTTTTATTTATGCAGAGGCCGAGGCCGCCTCTGCCTCTGAGCTATTCCAGAAGTAGTGAGGAGGCTTTTT
TGGAGGCCTAGGCTTTTGCAAAAAGCTCCCGGGAGCTTGTATATCCATTTTCGGATCTGATCAAGAGACA
GGATGAGGATCGTTTCGCATGATTGAACAAGATGGATTGCACGCAGGTTCTCCGGCCGCTTGGGTGGAGA
GGCTATTCGGCTATGACTGGGCACAACAGACAATCGGCTGCTCTGATGCCGCCGTGTTCCGGCTGTCAGC
ACAGGGGCGCCCGGTTCTTTTTGTCAAGACCGACCTGTCCGGTGCCCTGAATGAACTGCAGGACGAGGCA
GCGCGGCTATCGTGGCTGGCCACGACGGGCGTTCCTTGCGCAGCTGTGCTCGACGTTGTCACTGAAGCGG
GAAGGGACTGGCTGCTATTGGGCGAAGTGCCGGGGCAGGATCTCCTGTCATCTCACCTTGCTCCTGCCGA
GAAAGTATCCATCATGGCTGATGCAATGCGGCGGCTGCATACGCTTGATCCGGCTACCTGCCCATTCGAC
CACCAAGCGAAACATCGCATCGAGCGAGCACGTACTCGGATGGAAGCCGGTCTTGTCGATCAGGATGATC
TGGACGAAGAGCATCAGGGGCTCGCGCCAGCCGAACTGTTCGCCAGGCTCAAGGCGCGCATGCCCGACGG
CGAGGATCTCGTCGTGACCCATGGCGATGCCTGCTTGCCGAATATCATGGTGGAAAATGGCCGCTTTTCT
GGATTCATCGACTGTGGCCGGCTGGGTGTGGCGGACCGCTATCAGGACATAGCGTTGGCTACCCGTGATA
TTGCTGAAGAGCTTGGCGGCGAATGGGCTGACCGCTTCCTCGTGCTTTACGGTATCGCCGCTCCCGATTC
GCAGCGCATCGCCTTCTATCGCCTTCTTGACGAGTTCTTCTGAGCGGGACTCTGGGGTTCGAAATGACCG
ACCAAGCGACGCCCAACCTGCCATCACGAGATTTCGATTCCACCGCCGCCTTCTATGAAAGGTTGGGCTT
CGGAATCGTTTTCCGGGACGCCGGCTGGATGATCCTCCAGCGCGGGGATCTCATGCTGGAGTTCTTCGCC
CACCCCAACTTGTTTATTGCAGCTTATAATGGTTACAAATAAAGCAATAGCATCACAAATTTCACAAATA
AAGCATTTTTTTCACTGCATTCTAGTTGTGGTTTGTCCAAACTCATCAATGTATCTTATCATGTCTGTAT
ACCGTCGACCTCTAGCTAGAGCTTGGCGTAATCATGGTCATAGCTGTTTCCTGTGTGAAATTGTTATCCG
CTCACAATTCCACACAACATACGAGCCGGAAGCATAAAGTGTAAAGCCTGGGGTGCCTAATGAGTGAGCT
AACTCACATTAATTGCGTTGCGCTCACTGCCCGCTTTCCAGTCGGGAAACCTGTCGTGCCAGCTGCATTA
ATGAATCGGCCAACGCGCGGGGAGAGGCGGTTTGCGTATTGGGCGCTCTTCCGCTTCCTCGCTCACTGAC
TCGCTGCGCTCGGTCGTTCGGCTGCGGCGAGCGGTATCAGCTCACTCAAAGGCGGTAATACGGTTATCCA
CAGAATCAGGGGATAACGCAGGAAAGAACATGTGAGCAAAAGGCCAGCAAAAGGCCAGGAACCGTAAAAA
GGCCGCGTTGCTGGCGTTTTTCCATAGGCTCCGCCCCCCTGACGAGCATCACAAAAATCGACGCTCAAGT
CAGAGGTGGCGAAACCCGACAGGACTATAAAGATACCAGGCGTTTCCCCCTGGAAGCTCCCTCGTGCGCT
CTCCTGTTCCGACCCTGCCGCTTACCGGATACCTGTCCGCCTTTCTCCCTTCGGGAAGCGTGGCGCTTTC
TCATAGCTCACGCTGTAGGTATCTCAGTTCGGTGTAGGTCGTTCGCTCCAAGCTGGGCTGTGTGCACGAA
CCCCCCGTTCAGCCCGACCGCTGCGCCTTATCCGGTAACTATCGTCTTGAGTCCAACCCGGTAAGACACG
ACTTATCGCCACTGGCAGCAGCCACTGGTAACAGGATTAGCAGAGCGAGGTATGTAGGCGGTGCTACAGA
GTTCTTGAAGTGGTGGCCTAACTACGGCTACACTAGAAGAACAGTATTTGGTATCTGCGCTCTGCTGAAG
CCAGTTACCTTCGGAAAAAGAGTTGGTAGCTCTTGATCCGGCAAACAAACCACCGCTGGTAGCGGTGGTT
TTTTTGTTTGCAAGCAGCAGATTACGCGCAGAAAAAAAGGATCTCAAGAAGATCCTTTGATCTTTTCTAC
GGGGTCTGACGCTCAGTGGAACGAAAACTCACGTTAAGGGATTTTGGTCATGAGATTATCAAAAAGGATC
TTCACCTAGATCCTTTTAAATTAAAAATGAAGTTTTAAATCAATCTAAAGTATATATGAGTAAACTTGGT
CTGACAGTTACCAATGCTTAATCAGTGAGGCACCTATCTCAGCGATCTGTCTATTTCGTTCATCCATAGT
TGCCTGACTCCCCGTCGTGTAGATAACTACGATACGGGAGGGCTTACCATCTGGCCCCAGTGCTGCAATG
ATACCGCGAGACCCACGCTCACCGGCTCCAGATTTATCAGCAATAAACCAGCCAGCCGGAAGGGCCGAGC
GCAGAAGTGGTCCTGCAACTTTATCCGCCTCCATCCAGTCTATTAATTGTTGCCGGGAAGCTAGAGTAAG
TAGTTCGCCAGTTAATAGTTTGCGCAACGTTGTTGCCATTGCTACAGGCATCGTGGTGTCACGCTCGTCG
TTTGGTATGGCTTCATTCAGCTCCGGTTCCCAACGATCAAGGCGAGTTACATGATCCCCCATGTTGTGCA
AAAAAGCGGTTAGCTCCTTCGGTCCTCCGATCGTTGTCAGAAGTAAGTTGGCCGCAGTGTTATCACTCAT
GGTTATGGCAGCACTGCATAATTCTCTTACTGTCATGCCATCCGTAAGATGCTTTTCTGTGACTGGTGAG
TACTCAACCAAGTCATTCTGAGAATAGTGTATGCGGCGACCGAGTTGCTCTTGCCCGGCGTCAATACGGG
ATAATACCGCGCCACATAGCAGAACTTTAAAAGTGCTCATCATTGGAAAACGTTCTTCGGGGCGAAAACT
CTCAAGGATCTTACCGCTGTTGAGATCCAGTTCGATGTAACCCACTCGTGCACCCAACTGATCTTCAGCA
TCTTTTACTTTCACCAGCGTTTCTGGGTGAGCAAAAACAGGAAGGCAAAATGCCGCAAAAAAGGGAATAA
GGGCGACACGGAAATGTTGAATACTCATACTCTTCCTTTTTCAATATTATTGAAGCATTTATCAGGGTTA
TTGTCTCATGAGCGGATACATATTTGAATGTATTTAGAAAAATAAACAAATAGGGGTTCCGCGCACATTT
CCCCGAAAAGTGCCACCTGACGTC
